>Addgene plasmid #56199 | mMaroon-CytERM-N-17 | depositor partial sequence | sequence record 87097 | insert sequence
GCTTCCAGTTGTCAGGAAGAGAAGGCTCCCATGGATCCTGTGGTGGTGCTGGGGCTCTGTCTCTCCTGTT
TGCTTCTCCTTTCACTCTGGAAACAGAGCTATGGGGGAGGGAAGCTTCGAATTCTGCAGTCGACGGTACC
GCGGGCCCGGGATCCACCGGTCGCCACCATGGTGAGCAAGGGCGAGGAGCTGATCAAGGAGAACATGCAC
ACCAAGCTGTACCTGACAGGCACCGTGAACAACCACTACTTCGAATGCACCGCCGAAGGGGAGGGCAAGC
CCTACGAGGGCACCCAGACCAACAGGATCAAGGTGGTGCGCGGAGGCCCCCTGCCGTTCGCATTCGACAT
CCTGGCCCCCTGCTTTATGTACGGGAGCAAGACCTTCATTAACCATCCACCTGACATTCCCGATTATTTT
AAGCAGTCCTTCCCTGAGGGCTTCACATGGGAGAGAACCACCGTTTACGAAGACGGGGGCACACTCACTG
CTACACAGGACACCAGCCTCCAGGACGGCTGCCTGATCTACAACGTCCAAGTCAGAGGGGAGAACTTCCC
ATCCAACGGCCCTGTGATGCAGAAGAAAACACTCGGCTGGGAGGCCAGTACCGAGACCCTGTACCCCGCT
GACGGCAGCCTGGAAGGCAGACTGGACTGGGCCCTGAAGCTCGTGGGCGGGGGCCACCTGCACTGCAGAC
TGGAAACCACATACAGATCCAAGAAACCCGCAAAGAACCTCAAGATGCCCGGCGTCTATTTTATTGACAG
GAGACTGGAAAGAATCAAGGAGGCCGACAATGAGACCTACGTCGAGCAGCACGAGGTGGCTGTGGCCAGA
TACTGCGACCTCCCTAGCAAACTGGGGCACAAACTTAATGGCATGGACGAGCTGTACAAGTAAGCGGCCG
CGACTCTAGATCATAATCAGCCATACCACATT
