>Addgene plasmid #56199 | mMaroon-CytERM-N-17 | addgene partial sequence | sequence record 165787 | CMV-F 5'-CGCAAATGGGCGGTAGGCGTG-3'
GCAGAGCTGGTTTAGTGAACCGTCAGATCCGCTAGCGCTACCGGACTCAGATCTGGTACCCCTTGCAGCT
TCCAGTTGTCAGGAAGAGAAGGCTCCCATGGATCCTGTGGTGGTGCTGGGGCTCTGTCTCTCCTGTTTGC
TTCTCCTTTCACTCTGGAAACAGAGCTATGGGGGAGGGAAGCTTCGAATTCTGCAGTCGACGGTACCGCG
GGCCCGGGATCCACCGGTCGCCACCATGGTGAGCAAGGGCGAGGAGCTGATCAAGGAGAACATGCACACC
AAGCTGTACCTGACAGGCACCGTGAACAACCACTACTTCGAATGCACCGCCGAAGGGGAGGGCAAGCCCT
ACGAGGGCACCCAGACCAACAGGATCAAGGTGGTGCGCGGAGGCCCCCTGCCGTTCGCATTCGACATCCT
GGCCCCCTGCTTTATGTACGGGAGCAAGACCTTCATTAACCATCCACCTGACATTCCCGATTATTTTAAG
CAGTCCTTCCCTGAGGGCTTCACATGGGAGAGAACCACCGTTTACGAAGACGGGGGCACACTCACTGCTA
CACAGGACACCAGCCTCCAGGACGGCTGCCTGATCTACAACGTCCAAGTCAGAGGGGAGAACTTCCCATC
CAACGGCCCTGTGATGCAGAAGAAAACACTCGGCTGGGAGGCCAGTACCGAGACCCTGTACCCCGCTGAC
GGCAGCCTGGAAGGCAGACTGGACTGGGCCCTGAAGCTCGTGGGCGGGGGCCACCTGCACTGCAGACTGG
AAACCACATACAGATCCAAGAAACCCGCAAAGAACCTCAAGATGCCCGGCGTCTATTTTATTGACAGGAG
ACTGGAA
