[The description below was written by a language model from this plasmid's Addgene catalogue record.]
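Description:
mMaroon-CytERM-N-17 is a mammalian expression plasmid built on the mMaroon-N1 backbone (about 4.75 kb without the insert), an N1-style fusion vector in which a gene of interest is placed upstream of the fluorescent protein coding sequence. It is maintained as a high-copy plasmid in E. coli under kanamycin selection, and it carries a neomycin resistance marker that allows G418 selection of stably transfected mammalian cells. The record does not include a feature table, so the origin of replication and the other backbone elements are not itemised. The use of an SV40 polyA reverse sequencing primer does suggest an SV40 polyadenylation signal downstream of the fusion.

The payload is CytERM, a sequence derived from cytochrome P450, expressed from the CMV promoter and fused at its C terminus to mMaroon. CytERM serves as an endoplasmic reticulum targeting element, so the fusion places the fluorescent protein at the ER. The source species, the exact portion of cytochrome P450 included and the insert size are not given. The "17" in the name probably refers to the linker length between the two parts, following a common naming convention for such fusions, but the record does not confirm this. mMaroon is a far-red fluorescent protein, with a listed excitation maximum of 610 nm and an emission maximum of 652 nm.

The stated purpose is ER localization, so the construct is typically used as a far-red ER marker for fluorescence imaging of transfected mammalian cells. Its long-wavelength emission makes it suitable for combination with green or orange reporters in multicolour experiments. CytERM fusions are also commonly used to judge whether a fluorescent protein tends to oligomerise on membranes, though the record does not state that application.
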