Addgene plasmid #56199: mMaroon-CytERM-N-17
Purpose: Localization: Endoplasmic Reticulum, Excitation: 610, Emission: 652
Depositing lab: Michael Davidson. Depositing organization: Florida State University, Tallahassee.
Backbone
  Vector backbone: mMaroon-N1
  Backbone size w/o insert (bp): 4750
  Vector type: Mammalian Expression
  Selectable markers: Neomycin (select with G418)
Growth in bacteria
  Bacterial resistance: Kanamycin, 50 μg/mL
  Growth temperature: 37°C
  Growth strain: DH5alpha
  Copy number: High Copy
Gene/Insert
  Gene/Insert name: CytERM (alt names: Cytochrome p450; NM_001171120.1)
  Promoter: CMV
  Tag / fusion protein: mMaroon (C terminal on backbone)
  Cloning method: Unknown
  Sequencing primers: 5′ CMV-F; 3′ SV40pA-R
Terms and licenses: Academic/Nonprofit Terms; Industry Terms
Depositor comments: . Excitation = 610; Emission = 652
How to cite: mMaroon-CytERM-N-17 was a gift from Michael Davidson (Addgene plasmid # 56199 ; http://n2t.net/addgene:56199 ; RRID:Addgene_56199)
